Addgene plasmid #210273: pUdOm1.1
Purpose: (Empty Backbone) Empty backbone with ampicillin resistance for high expression in mammalian cells
Depositing lab: Corrie daCosta. Depositing organization: University of Ottawa. Publication: pUdOs: Concise Plasmids for Bacterial and Mammalian Cells. Manigat FO, Connell LB, Stewart BN, LePabic AR, Tessier CJG, Emlaw JR, Calvert ND, Rossl A, Shuhendler AJ, daCosta CJB, Campbell-Valois FX. ACS Synth Biol. 2024 Jan 18. doi: 10.1021/acssynbio.3c00408. PubMed 38235654.
Backbone
  Vector backbone: pUdOm1.1
  Backbone size (bp): 2852
  Vector type: Mammalian Expression, Synthetic Biology
  Promoter: CMV
Growth in bacteria
  Bacterial resistance: Ampicillin, 100 μg/mL
  Growth temperature: 37°C
  Growth strain: DH5alpha
  Copy number: High Copy
Terms and licenses: Academic/Nonprofit Terms; Industry Terms: Not Available to Industry
How to cite: pUdOm1.1 was a gift from Corrie daCosta (Addgene plasmid # 210273 ; http://n2t.net/addgene:210273 ; RRID:Addgene_210273)
