[The description below was written by a language model from this plasmid's Addgene catalogue record and pLannotate feature annotations shown in this document.]
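Description:
pUdOm1.1 is a compact 2,852 bp empty backbone for high-level transgene expression in mammalian cells, catalogued as a mammalian expression and synthetic biology vector and belonging to the pUdO series of deliberately concise plasmids. It is propagated in E. coli as a high-copy plasmid through a ColE1/pMB1/pUC-type origin of replication. Selection is with ampicillin, conferred by a β-lactamase (AmpR) gene driven by its native bla promoter.

The expression unit consists of the human cytomegalovirus immediate early enhancer and promoter, followed by a gap of under 200 bp that carries no annotated features, and then the bovine growth hormone polyadenylation signal. This unannotated interval is presumably where a gene of interest is cloned, although the record does not describe the cloning sites or their arrangement. An inserted coding sequence would be transcribed strongly and constitutively from CMV and its transcript terminated and polyadenylated by the bGH signal.

The remaining annotations are minor. A very short lacZα fragment sits just upstream of the AmpR promoter and is most likely a remnant of a parental sequence rather than a functional blue/white screening element. Short T7 and T3 phage promoter matches lie between the resistance gene and the origin, away from the expression cassette, and their intended role is not stated. No mammalian selection marker, reporter, epitope tag or viral replication element is annotated, so the plasmid appears suited mainly to transient transfection, where its small size leaves room for an insert while keeping the total construct short.
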