Features (pLannotate 1.2.2; 9 found; start..end, strand, type, name):
     67..446     +  enhancer       CMV enhancer: human cytomegalovirus immediate early enhancer
    447..650     +  promoter       CMV promoter: human cytomegalovirus (CMV) immediate early promoter
    825..1049    +  polyA_signal   bGH poly(A) signal: bovine growth hormone polyadenylation signal
   1119..1136    +  CDS            lacZα (fragment): LacZα fragment of β-galactosidase; lacZ fragment
   1135..1206    +  promoter       AmpR promoter: bla
   1207..2067    +  CDS            AmpR: β-lactamase; bla; confers resistance to ampicillin, carbenicillin, and related antibiotics
   2068..2086    +  promoter       T7 promoter: promoter for bacteriophage T7 RNA polymerase
   2175..2193    -  promoter       T3 promoter: promoter for bacteriophage T3 RNA polymerase
   2216..2804    +  rep_origin     ori: high-copy-number ColE1/pMB1/pBR322/pUC origin of replication
>Addgene plasmid #210273 | pUdOm1.1 | addgene full sequence | sequence record 422552 | Addgene NGS Result
GTGACTAGCGGAAACACAGAAAAAAGCCCGCACCTGACAGTGCGGGCTTTTTTTTTCGACCAAAGGGACA
TTGATTATTGACTAGTTATTAATAGTAATCAATTACGGGGTCATTAGTTCATAGCCCATATATGGAGTTC
CGCGTTACATAACTTACGGTAAATGGCCCGCCTGGCTGACCGCCCAACGACCCCCGCCCATTGACGTCAA
TAATGACGTATGTTCCCATAGTAACGCCAATAGGGACTTTCCATTGACGTCAATGGGTGGAGTATTTACG
GTAAACTGCCCACTTGGCAGTACATCAAGTGTATCATATGCCAAGTACGCCCCCTATTGACGTCAATGAC
GGTAAATGGCCCGCCTGGCATTATGCCCAGTACATGACCTTATGGGACTTTCCTACTTGGCAGTACATCT
ACGTATTAGTCATCGCTATTACCATGGTGATGCGGTTTTGGCAGTACATCAATGGGCGTGGATAGCGGTT
TGACTCACGGGGATTTCCAAGTCTCCACCCCATTGACGTCAATGGGAGTTTGTTTTGGCACCAAAATCAA
CGGGACTTTCCAAAATGTCGTAACAACTCCGCCCCATTGACGCAAATGGGCGGTAGGCGTGTACGGTGGG
AGGTCTATATAAGCAGAGCTCTCCGAAGAGCCGAGTGTCTTCGGTTCGAGACCGAATTCGCGAGCTCTCG
CTAGCCAGTTTAAACAATTGCGGCCGCGTACTAGTCTATCGATTTGGATCCACCCTGCAGGAAGTCTAGA
CCGTCGACACGGTCTCTGAGAGAAGACACGTCGCTCTTCGACGTAAGTAACTGACTGTGCCTTCTAGTTG
CCAGCCATCTGTTGTTTGCCCCTCCCCCGTGCCTTCCTTGACCCTGGAAGGTGCCACTCCCACTGTCCTT
TCCTAATAAAATGAGGAAATTGCATCGCATTGTCTGAGTAGGTGTCATTCTATTCTGGGGGGTGGGGTGG
GGCAGGACAGCAAGGGGGAGGATTGGGAAGACAATAGCAGGCATGCTGGGGATGCGGTGGGCTCTATGGC
TCGGTACCAAATTCCAGAAAAGAGGCCTCCCGAAAGGGGGGCCTTTTTTCGTTTTGGTCCTAAGCTTAAC
TGGCCGTCGTTTTACATTCAAATATGTATCCGCTCATGAGACAATAACCCTGATAAATGCTTCAATAATA
TTGAAAAAGGAAGAGTATGAGTATTCAACATTTCCGTGTCGCCCTTATTCCCTTTTTTGCGGCATTTTGC
CTTCCTGTTTTTGCTCACCCAGAAACGCTGGTGAAAGTAAAAGATGCTGAAGATCAGTTGGGTGCACGAG
TGGGTTACATCGAACTGGATCTCAACAGCGGTAAGATCCTTGAGAGTTTTCGCCCCGAAGAACGTTTTCC
AATGATGAGCACTTTTAAAGTTCTGCTATGTGGCGCGGTATTATCCCGTATTGACGCCGGGCAAGAGCAA
CTCGGTCGCCGCATACACTATTCTCAGAATGACTTGGTTGAGTACTCACCAGTCACAGAAAAGCATCTTA
CGGATGGCATGACAGTAAGAGAATTATGCAGTGCTGCCATAACCATGAGTGATAACACTGCGGCCAACTT
ACTTCTGACAACGATCGGAGGACCGAAGGAGCTAACCGCTTTTTTGCACAACATGGGGGATCATGTAACT
CGCCTTGATCGTTGGGAACCGGAGCTGAATGAAGCCATACCAAACGACGAGCGTGACACCACGATGCCTG
TAGCAATGGCAACAACGTTGCGCAAACTATTAACTGGCGAACTACTTACTCTAGCTTCCCGGCAACAATT
AATAGACTGGATGGAGGCGGATAAAGTTGCAGGACCACTTCTGCGCTCGGCCCTTCCGGCTGGCTGGTTT
ATTGCTGATAAATCTGGAGCCGGTGAGCGTGGGTCTCGCGGTATCATTGCAGCACTGGGGCCAGATGGTA
AGCCCTCCCGTATCGTAGTTATCTACACGACGGGGAGTCAGGCAACTATGGATGAACGAAATAGACAGAT
CGCTGAGATAGGTGCCTCACTGATTAAGCATTGGTAATAATACGACTCACTATAGGGTAACTAATTGAGG
CGCGCCTACCACCGTCAAAAAAAACGGCGCTTTTTAGCGCCGTTTTTATTTTTCAACCTTCCTAGGTAAG
TGACCCTTTAGTGAGGGTTAATTTAGAAAAGATCAAAGGATCTTCTTGAGATCCTTTTTTTCTGCGCGTA
ATCTGCTGCTTGCAAACAAAAAAACCACCGCTACCAGCGGTGGTTTGTTTGCCGGATCAAGAGCTACCAA
CTCTTTTTCCGAAGGTAACTGGCTTCAGCAGAGCGCAGATACCAAATACTGTTCTTCTAGTGTAGCCGTA
GTTAGGCCACCACTTCAAGAACTCTGTAGCACCGCCTACATACCTCGCTCTGCTAATCCTGTTACCAGTG
GCTGCTGCCAGTGGCGATAAGTCGTGTCTTACCGGGTTGGACTCAAGACGATAGTTACCGGATAAGGCGC
AGCGGTCGGGCTGAACGGGGGGTTCGTGCACACAGCCCAGCTTGGAGCGAACGACCTACACCGAACTGAG
ATACCTACAGCGTGAGCTATGAGAAAGCGCCACGCTTCCCGAAGGGAGAAAGGCGGACAGGTATCCGGTA
AGCGGCAGGGTCGGAACAGGAGAGCGCACGAGGGAGCTTCCAGGGGGAAACGCCTGGTATCTTTATAGTC
CTGTCGGGTTTCGCCACCTCTGACTTGAGCGTCGATTTTTGTGATGCTCGTCAGGGGGGCGGAGCCTATG
GAAAAACGCCAGCAACGCGGCCCAGGAAACAGCTATGACCATGCCCGGGTAA
